Addgene plasmid #68606: pMpGWB215
Purpose: (Empty Backbone) Gateway binary vector designed for transgenic research with Marchantia polymorpha as well as other plants
Depositing lab: Takayuki Kohchi. Depositing organization: Kyoto University, Graduate School of Biostudies. Publication: Development of Gateway Binary Vector Series with Four Different Selection Markers for the Liverwort Marchantia polymorpha. Ishizaki K, Nishihama R, Ueda M, Inoue K, Ishida S, Nishimura Y, Shikanai T, Kohchi T. PLoS One. 2015 Sep 25;10(9):e0138876. doi: 10.1371/journal.pone.0138876. eCollection 2015. PONE-D-15-25288 PubMed 26406247.
Backbone
  Vector backbone: pMpGWB200
  Backbone manufacturer: Kohchi Lab., Kyoto University
  Backbone size (bp): 9021
  Modifications to backbone: Nuclear localization signal-tagged Citrine (Citrine-NLS) coding sequence is cloned downstream of the Gateway cassette.
  Vector type: Plant Expression
  Selectable markers: Gentamicin
  Tag / fusion protein: Nuclear localization signal-tagged Citrine (Citrine-NLS) (C terminal on insert)
Growth in bacteria
  Bacterial resistance: Chloramphenicol and Spectinomycin, 25 & 50 μg/mL
  Growth temperature: 37°C
  Growth strain: DB3.1
  Copy number: High Copy
Gene/Insert
  Cloning method: Gateway Cloning
Resource information
  A portion of this plasmid was derived from a plasmid made by: The Gateway cassette was provided by Tsuyoshi Nakagawa at Shimane University, Japan.
Terms and licenses: Academic/Nonprofit Terms; Industry Terms: Not Available to Industry
How to cite: pMpGWB215 was a gift from Takayuki Kohchi (Addgene plasmid # 68606 ; http://n2t.net/addgene:68606 ; RRID:Addgene_68606)
