[The description below was written by a language model from this plasmid's Addgene catalogue record and pLannotate feature annotations shown in this document.]
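Description:
pMpGWB215 is an empty Gateway destination binary vector for Agrobacterium-mediated plant transformation, built on the pMpGWB200 backbone and designed mainly for the liverwort Marchantia polymorpha, though it is also intended for other plants. It carries a ColE1/pBR322-type origin with a bom site for high-copy propagation in E. coli. The pVS1 oriV, RepA and StaA functions provide replication and stable maintenance in Agrobacterium. Bacterial selection uses spectinomycin, conferred by the backbone aadA gene, together with chloramphenicol, conferred by the cat gene inside the Gateway cassette. Because that cassette also encodes the CcdB toxin, the unrecombined vector is grown in a ccdB-tolerant strain (DB3.1).

The T-DNA, bounded by nopaline-type right and left border repeats, contains two units. The first is an attR1–CmR–ccdB–attR2 Gateway cassette followed directly by the Citrine yellow fluorescent protein coding sequence and a NOS terminator. According to the catalogue entry, this Citrine carries a nuclear localization signal, although the feature table annotates only Citrine itself. No plant promoter is annotated upstream of attR1. An LR reaction with an entry clone therefore replaces the ccdB/CmR segment and places the incoming sequence immediately upstream of Citrine-NLS, and that sequence would have to supply its own promoter. This layout suits promoter-reporter constructs with a nuclear-concentrated signal, or C-terminal fusions of genomic fragments, although the record does not state a specific use. The second unit, in the opposite orientation, is the plant selection marker: a gentamicin acetyltransferase gene driven by an enhanced CaMV 35S promoter and ended by the CaMV poly(A) signal. The vector belongs to a series offering four alternative selection markers.
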