Features (pLannotate 1.2.2; 28 found; start..end, strand, type, name):
     54..78      -  misc_feature   RB T-DNA repeat: right border repeat from nopaline C58 T-DNA
    144..298     -  CDS            lacZα (fragment): LacZα fragment of β-galactosidase; lacZ fragment
    323..447     +  protein_bind   attR1: mutant version of attR; recombination site for the Gateway® LR reaction LR Clonase™
    484..514     +  promoter       lac UV5 promoter: E. coli lac promoter with an "up" mutation
    539..567     +  promoter       cat promoter (fragment): promoter of the E. coli cat gene encoding chloramphenicol acetyltransferase
    568..1227    +  CDS            CmR: chloramphenicol acetyltransferase; cat; confers resistance to chloramphenicol
   1406..1564    +  CDS            ccdA (fragment): CCDA_ECO57 - Also known as H, letA. Experimental evidence at protein level: Swiss-Prot protein existence level 1. Antitoxin component of a type II toxin-antitoxin (TA) system which inhibits the post-segregational killing (PSK) of plasmid-free cells, also referred to as a plasmid addiction system. Binds to and blocks the activity of CcdB; will also remove bound CcdB protein from the CcdB-GyrA complex by forming a CcdA-CcdB complex, a process termed rejuvenation. Functions as a transcriptional corepressor for the ccdAB operon, repression also requires CcdB (By similarity). From Escherichia coli
   1569..1871    +  CDS            ccdB: CCDB_ECOLI - Also known as G, letB, letD. Experimental evidence at protein level: Swiss-Prot protein existence level 1. Toxic component of a type II toxin-antitoxin (TA) system, functioning in plasmid maintainence. Responsible for the post- segregational killing (PSK) of plasmid-free cells, also referred to as a plasmid addiction system. Half-life of over 2 hours. Cell killing by CcdB is accompanied by filamentation, defects in chromosome and plasmid segregation, defects in cell division, formation of anucleate cells, decreased DNA synthesis and plasmid loss. Interferes with the activity of DN
   1915..2039    -  protein_bind   attR2: mutant version of attR; recombination site for the Gateway® LR reaction LR Clonase™
   2050..2766    +  CDS            Citrine: Citrine is a basic (constitutively fluorescent) yellow fluorescent protein published in 2001, derived from Aequorea victoria. It has moderate acid sensitivity.
   2818..3070    +  terminator     NOS terminator: nopaline synthase terminator and poly(A) signal
   3126..3148    -  protein_bind   lac operator (fragment): The lac repressor binds to the lac operator to inhibit transcription in E. coli. This inhibition can be relieved by adding lactose or isopropyl-β-D-thiogalactopyranoside (IPTG). lac repressor encoded by lacI
   3152..3182    -  promoter       lac promoter: promoter for the E. coli lac operon
   3197..3218    -  protein_bind   CAP binding site: CAP binding activates transcription in the presence of cAMP. E. coli catabolite activator protein
   3303..3475    -  polyA_signal   CaMV poly(A) signal: cauliflower mosaic virus polyadenylation signal
   3532..4061    -  CDS            GmR (fragment): gentamycin acetyltransferase; aacC1; confers resistance to gentamycin
   4128..4804    -  promoter       CaMV 35S promoter (enhanced): cauliflower mosaic virus 35S promoter with a duplicated enhancer region
   4999..5023    -  misc_feature   LB T-DNA repeat: left border repeat from nopaline C58 T-DNA
   5282..5305    +  promoter       Pc promoter (fragment): intI1 (promoter lies within the coding sequence); class 1 integron promoter
   5481..5537    +  CDS            GmR (fragment): gentamycin acetyltransferase; aacC1; confers resistance to gentamycin
   5548..6335    +  CDS            SmR (fragment): aminoglycoside adenylyltransferase (Murphy, 1985); aadA; confers resistance to spectinomycin and streptomycin
   6581..7169    +  rep_origin     ori: high-copy-number ColE1/pMB1/pBR322/pUC origin of replication
   7355..7495    -  misc_feature   bom: basis of mobility region from pBR322
   7597..7636    -  CDS            rop (fragment): Rop protein, which maintains plasmids at low copy number; rop
   7839..8033    -  rep_origin     pVS1 oriV: origin of replication for the Pseudomonas plasmid pVS1 (Heeb et al., 2000)
   8099..9172    -  CDS            pVS1 RepA: replication protein from the Pseudomonas plasmid pVS1 (Heeb et al., 2000)
   9601..10230   -  CDS            pVS1 StaA: stability protein from the Pseudomonas plasmid pVS1 (Heeb et al., 2000)
  10790..11191   -  CDS            Y4CG_SINFN (fragment): Protein inferred from homology: Swiss-Prot protein existence level 3. From Sinorhizobium fredii (strain NBRC 101917 / NGR234).
>Addgene plasmid #68606 | pMpGWB215 | depositor full sequence | sequence record 121798 | pMpGWB215 sequence 11477 bps
TTTCACGCCCTTTTAAATATCCGATTATTCTAATAAACGCTCTTTTCTCTTAGGTTTACCCGCCAATATA
TCCTGTCAAACACTGATAGTTTAAACTGAAGGCGGGAAACGACAATCTGATCCAAGCTCAAGCTGCTCTA
GCATTCGCCATTCAGGCTGCGCAACTGTTGGGAAGGGCGATCGGTGCGGGCCTCTTCGCTATTACGCCAG
CTGGCGAAAGGGGGATGTGCTGCAAGGCGATTAAGTTGGGTAACGCCAGGGTTTTCCCAGTCACGACGTT
GTAAAACGACGGCCAGTGCCAAGCTTGGGTCTAGAGTTATCAACAAGTTTGTACAAAAAAGCTGAACGAG
AAACGTAAAATGATATAAATATCAATATATTAAATTAGATTTTGCATAAAAAACAGACTACATAATACTG
TAAAACACAACATATCCAGTCACTATGGCGGCCCCTCGAGGGGCCGCATTAGGCACCCCAGGCTTTACAC
TTTATGCTTCCGGCTCGTATAATGTGTGGATTTTGAGTTAGGATCCGGCGAGATTTTCAGGAGCTAAGGA
AGCTAAAATGGAGAAAAAAATCACTGGATATACCACCGTTGATATATCCCAATGGCATCGTAAAGAACAT
TTTGAGGCATTTCAGTCAGTTGCTCAATGTACCTATAACCAGACCGTTCAGCTGGATATTACGGCCTTTT
TAAAGACCGTAAAGAAAAATAAGCACAAGTTTTATCCGGCCTTTATTCACATTCTTGCCCGCCTGATGAA
TGCTCATCCGGAATTCCGTATGGCAATGAAAGACGGTGAGCTGGTGATATGGGATAGTGTTCACCCTTGT
TACACCGTTTTCCATGAGCAAACTGAAACGTTTTCATCGCTCTGGAGTGAATACCACGACGATTTCCGGC
AGTTTCTACACATATATTCGCAAGATGTGGCGTGTTACGGTGAAAACCTGGCCTATTTCCCTAAAGGGTT
TATTGAGAATATGTTTTTCGTCTCAGCCAATCCCTGGGTGAGTTTCACCAGTTTTGATTTAAACGTGGCC
AATATGGACAACTTCTTCGCCCCCGTTTTCACCATGGGCAAATATTATACGCAAGGCGACAAGGTGCTGA
TGCCGCTGGCGATTCAGGTTCATCATGCCGTCTGTGATGGCTTCCATGTCGGCAGAATGCTTAATGAATT
ACAACAGTACTGCGATGAGTGGCAGGGCGGGGCGTAAACGCGTGGATCCGGCTTACTAAAAGCCAGATAA
CAGTATGCGTATTTGCGCGCTGATTTTTGCGGTATAAGAATATATACTGATATGTATACCCGAAGTATGT
CAAAAAGAGGTGTGCTATGAAGCAGCGTATTACAGTGACAGTTGACAGCGACAGCTATCAGTTGCTCAAG
GCATATATGATGTCAATATCTCCGGTCTGGTAAGCACAACCATGCAGAATGAAGCCCGTCGTCTGCGTGC
CGAACGCTGGAAAGCGGAAAATCAGGAAGGGATGGCTGAGGTCGCCCGGTTTATTGAAATGAACGGCTCT
TTTGCTGACGAGAACAGGGACTGGTGAAATGCAGTTTAAGGTTTACACCTATAAAAGAGAGAGCCGTTAT
CGTCTGTTTGTGGATGTACAGAGTGATATTATTGACACGCCCGGGCGACGGATGGTGATCCCCCTGGCCA
GTGCACGTCTGCTGTCAGATAAAGTCTCCCGTGAACTTTACCCGGTGGTGCATATCGGGGATGAAAGCTG
GCGCATGATGACCACCGATATGGCCAGTGTGCCGGTCTCCGTTATCGGGGAAGAAGTGGCTGATCTCAGC
CACCGCGAAAATGACATCAAAAACGCCATTAACCTGATGTTCTGGGGAATATAAATGTCAGGCTCCCTTA
TACACAGCCAGTCTGCAGGTCGACCATAGTGACTGGATATGTTGTGTTTTACAGTATTATGTAGTCTGTT
TTTTATGCAAAATCTAATTTAATATATTGATATTTATATCATTTTACGTTTCTCGTTCAGCTTTCTTGTA
CAAAGTGGTTGATAACAGCATGGTGAGCAAGGGCGAGGAGCTGTTCACCGGGGTGGTGCCCATCCTGGTC
GAGCTGGACGGCGACGTAAACGGCCACAAGTTCAGCGTGTCCGGCGAGGGCGAGGGCGATGCCACCTACG
GCAAGCTGACCCTGAAGTTCATCTGCACCACCGGCAAGCTGCCCGTGCCCTGGCCCACCCTCGTGACCAC
CTTCGGCTACGGCCTGATGTGCTTCGCCCGCTACCCCGACCACATGAAGCAGCACGACTTCTTCAAGTCC
GCCATGCCCGAAGGCTACGTCCAGGAGCGCACCATCTTCTTCAAGGACGACGGCAACTACAAGACCCGCG
CCGAGGTGAAGTTCGAGGGCGACACCCTGGTGAACCGCATCGAGCTGAAGGGCATCGACTTCAAGGAGGA
CGGCAACATCCTGGGGCACAAGCTGGAGTACAACTACAACAGCCACAACGTCTATATCATGGCCGACAAG
CAGAAGAACGGCATCAAGGTGAACTTCAAGATCCGCCACAACATCGAGGACGGCAGCGTGCAGCTCGCCG
ACCACTACCAGCAGAACACCCCCATCGGCGACGGCCCCGTGCTGCTGCCCGACAACCACTACCTGAGCTA
CCAGTCCGCCCTGAGCAAAGACCCCAACGAGAAGCGCGATCACATGGTCCTGCTGGAGTTCGTGACCGCC
GCCGGGATCACTCTCGGCATGGACGAGCTGTACAAGTTGCAGCCTAAGAAGAAGAGAAAGGTTGGAGGAT
AGAGCTCGAATTTCCCCGATCGTTCAAACATTTGGCAATAAAGTTTCTTAAGATTGAATCCTGTTGCCGG
TCTTGCGATGATTATCATATAATTTCTGTTGAATTACGTTAAGCATGTAATAATTAACATGTAATGCATG
ACGTTATTTATGAGATGGGTTTTTATGATTAGAGTCCCGCAATTATACATTTAATACGCGATAGAAAACA
AAATATAGCGCGCAAACTAGGATAAATTATCGCGCGCGGTGTCATCTATGTTACTAGATCGGGAATTGGT
TCCGGAACCAATTCGTAATCATGGTCATAGCTGTTTCCTGTGTGAAATTGTTATCCGCTCACAATTCCAC
ACAACATACGAGCCGGAAGCATAAAGTGTAAAGCCTGGGGTGCCTAATGAGTGAGCTAACTCACATTAGG
CTGAATTAGGCGCGCCTATTTCTGAATTCAACACATTGCGGACGTTTTTAATGTACTGAATTAACGCCGA
ATTAATTCGGGGGATCTGGATTTTAGTACTGGATTTTGGTTTTAGGAATTAGATTTTATTGATAGAAGTA
TTTTACAAATACAAATACATACTAAGGGTTTCTTATATGCTCAACACATGAGCGAAACCCTATAGGAACC
CTAATTCCCTTATCTGGGAACTACTCACACATTATTATGGAGAAACTCGAGCTTGTCGATCGACTCTAGG
CCGGGAAGCCGATCTCGGCTTGAACGAATTGTTAGGTGGCGGTACTTGGGTCGATATCAAAGTGCATCAC
TTCTTCCCGTATGCCCAACTTTGTATAGAGAGCCACTGCGGGATCGTCACCGTAATCTGCTTGCACGTAG
ATCACATAAGCACCAAGCGCGTTGGCCTCATGCTTGAGGAGATTGATGAGCGCGGTGGCAATGCCCTGCC
TCCGGTGCTCGCCGGAGACTGCGAGATCATAGATATAGATCTCACTACGCGGCTGCTCAAACTTGGGCAG
AACGTAAGCCGCGAGAGCGCCAACAACCGCTTCTTGGTCGAAGGCAGCAAGCGCGATGAATGTCTTACTA
CGGAGCAAGTTCCCGAGGTAATCGGAGTCCGGCTGATGTTGGGAGTAGGTGGCTACGTCTCCGAACTCAC
GACCGAAAAGATCAAGAGCAGCCCGCATGGATTTGACTTGGTCAGGGCCGAGCCTACATGTGCGAATGAT
GCCCATACTTGAGCCACCTAACTTTGTTTTAGGGCGACTGCCCTGCTGCGTAACATCGTTGCTGCTGCGT
ACCATGGTCGATCGACAGATCTGCGAAAGCTCGAGAGAGATAGATTTGTAGAGAGAGACTGGTGATTTCA
GCGTGTCCTCTCCAAATGAAATGAACTTCCTTATATAGAGGAAGGGTCTTGCGAAGGATAGTGGGATTGT
GCGTCATCCCTTACGTCAGTGGAGATATCACATCAATCCACTTGCTTTGAAGACGTGGTTGGAACGTCTT
CTTTTTCCACGATGCTCCTCGTGGGTGGGGGTCCATCTTTGGGACCACTGTCGGCAGAGGCATCTTGAAC
GATAGCCTTTCCTTTATCGCAATGATGGCATTTGTAGGTGCCACCTTCCTTTTCTACTGTCCTTTTGATG
AAGTGACAGATAGCTGGGCAATGGAATCCGAGGAGGTTTCCCGATATTACCCTTTGTTGAAAAGTCTCAA
TAGCCCTTTGGTCTTCTGAGACTGTATCTTTGATATTCTTGGAGTAGACGAGAGTGTCGTGCTCCACCAT
GTTCACATCAATCCACTTGCTTTGAAGACGTGGTTGGAACGTCTTCTTTTTCCACGATGCTCCTCGTGGG
TGGGGGTCCATCTTTGGGACCACTGTCGGCAGAGGCATCTTGAACGATAGCCTTTCCTTTATCGCAATGA
TGGCATTTGTAGGTGCCACCTTCCTTTTCTACTGTCCTTTTGATGAAGTGACAGATAGCTGGGCAATGGA
ATCCGAGGAGGTTTCCCGATATTACCCTTTGTTGAAAAGTCTCAATAGCCCTTTGGTCTTCTGAGACTGT
ATCTTTGATATTCTTGGAGTAGACGAGAGTGTCGTGCTCCACCATGTTGGCAAGCTGCTCTAGCCAATAC
GCAAACCGAATTCAGAAATAAATTCAGCCTAATTCGGCGTTAATTCAGTACATTAAAAACGTCCGCAATG
TGTTATTAAGTTGTCTAAGCGTCAATTTGTTTACACCACAATATATCCTGCCACCAGCCAGCCAACAGCT
CCCCGACCGGCAGCTCGGCACAAAATCACCACTCGATACAGGCAGCCCATCAGTCCGGGACGGCGTCAGC
GGGAGAGCCGTTGTAAGGCGGCAGACTTTGCTCATGTTACCGATGCTATTCGGAAGAACGGCAACTAAGC
TGCCGGGTTTGAAACACGGATGATCTCGCGGAGGGTAGCATGTTGATTGTAACGATGACAGAGCGTTGCT
GCCTGTGATCAATTCGGGCACGAACCCAGTGGACATAAGCCTGTTCGGTTCGTAAGCTGTAATGCAAGTA
GCGTATGCGCTCACGCAACTGGTCCAGAACCTTGACCGAACGCAGCGGTGGTAACGGCGCAGTGGCGGTT
TTCATGGCTTGTTATGACTGTTTTTTTGGGGTACAGTCTATGCCTCGGGCATCCAAGCAGCAAGCGCGTT
ACGCCGTGGGTCGATGTTTGATGTTATGGAGCAGCAACGATGTTACGCAGCAGGGCAGTCGCCCTAAAAC
AAAGTTAAACATCATGGGGGAAGCGGTGATCGCCGAAGTATCGACTCAACTATCAGAGGTAGTTGGCGTC
ATCGAGCGCCATCTCGAACCGACGTTGCTGGCCGTACATTTGTACGGCTCCGCAGTGGATGGCGGCCTGA
AGCCACACAGTGATATTGATTTGCTGGTTACGGTGACCGTAAGGCTTGATGAAACAACGCGGCGAGCTTT
GATCAACGACCTTTTGGAAACTTCGGCTTCCCCTGGAGAGAGCGAGATTCTCCGCGCTGTAGAAGTCACC
ATTGTTGTGCACGACGACATCATTCCGTGGCGTTATCCAGCTAAGCGCGAACTGCAATTTGGAGAATGGC
AGCGCAATGACATTCTTGCAGGTATCTTCGAGCCAGCCACGATCGACATTGATCTGGCTATCTTGCTGAC
AAAAGCAAGAGAACATAGCGTTGCCTTGGTAGGTCCAGCGGCGGAGGAACTCTTTGATCCGGTTCCTGAA
CAGGATCTATTTGAGGCGCTAAATGAAACCTTAACGCTATGGAACTCGCCGCCCGACTGGGCTGGCGATG
AGCGAAATGTAGTGCTTACGTTGTCCCGCATTTGGTACAGCGCAGTAACCGGCAAAATCGCGCCGAAGGA
TGTCGCTGCCGACTGGGCAATGGAGCGCCTGCCGGCCCAGTATCAGCCCGTCATACTTGAAGCTAGACAG
GCTTATCTTGGACAAGAAGAAGATCGCTTGGCCTCGCGCGCAGATCAGTTGGAAGAATTTGTCCACTACG
TGAAAGGCGAGATCACCAAGGTAGTCGGCAAATAATGTCTAGCTAGAAATTCGTTCAAGCCGACGCCGCT
TCGCGGCGCGGCTTAACTCAAGCGTTAGATGCACTAAGCACATAATTGCTCACAGCCAAACTATCAGGTC
AAGTCTGCTTTTATTATTTTTAAGCGTGCATAATAAGCCCTACACAAATTGGGAGATATATCATGCATGA
CCAAAATCCCTTAACGTGAGTTTTCGTTCCACTGAGCGTCAGACCCCGTAGAAAAGATCAAAGGATCTTC
TTGAGATCCTTTTTTTCTGCGCGTAATCTGCTGCTTGCAAACAAAAAAACCACCGCTACCAGCGGTGGTT
TGTTTGCCGGATCAAGAGCTACCAACTCTTTTTCCGAAGGTAACTGGCTTCAGCAGAGCGCAGATACCAA
ATACTGTCCTTCTAGTGTAGCCGTAGTTAGGCCACCACTTCAAGAACTCTGTAGCACCGCCTACATACCT
CGCTCTGCTAATCCTGTTACCAGTGGCTGCTGCCAGTGGCGATAAGTCGTGTCTTACCGGGTTGGACTCA
AGACGATAGTTACCGGATAAGGCGCAGCGGTCGGGCTGAACGGGGGGTTCGTGCACACAGCCCAGCTTGG
AGCGAACGACCTACACCGAACTGAGATACCTACAGCGTGAGCTATGAGAAAGCGCCACGCTTCCCGAAGG
GAGAAAGGCGGACAGGTATCCGGTAAGCGGCAGGGTCGGAACAGGAGAGCGCACGAGGGAGCTTCCAGGG
GGAAACGCCTGGTATCTTTATAGTCCTGTCGGGTTTCGCCACCTCTGACTTGAGCGTCGATTTTTGTGAT
GCTCGTCAGGGGGGCGGAGCCTATGGAAAAACGCCAGCAACGCGGCCTTTTTACGGTTCCTGGCCTTTTG
CTGGCCTTTTGCTCACATGTTCTTTCCTGCGTTATCCCCTGATTCTGTGGATAACCGTATTACCGCCTTT
GAGTGAGCTGATACCGCTCGCCGCAGCCGAACGACCGAGCGCAGCGAGTCAGTGAGCGAGGAAGCGGAAG
AGCGCCTGATGCGGTATTTTCTCCTTACGCATCTGTGCGGTATTTCACACCGCATATGGTGCACTCTCAG
TACAATCTGCTCTGATGCCGCATAGTTAAGCCAGTATACACTCCGCTATCGCTACGTGACTGGGTCATGG
CTGCGCCCCGACACCCGCCAACACCCGCTGACGCGCCCTGACGGGCTTGTCTGCTCCCGGCATCCGCTTA
CAGACAAGCTGTGACCGTCTCCGGGAGCTGCATGTGTCAGAGGTTTTCACCGTCATCACCGAAACGCGCG
AGGCAGGGTGCCTTGATGTGGGCGCCGGCGGTCGAGTGGCGACGGCGCGGCTTGTCCGCGCCCTGGTAGA
TTGCCTGGCCGTAGGCCAGCCATTTTTGAGCGGCCAGCGGCCGCGATAGGCCGACGCGAAGCGGCGGGGC
GTAGGGAGCGCAGCGACCGAAGGGTAGGCGCTTTTTGCAGCTCTTCGGCTGTGCGCTGGCCAGACAGTTA
TGCACAGGCCAGGCGGGTTTTAAGAGTTTTAATAAGTTTTAAAGAGTTTTAGGCGGAAAAATCGCCTTTT
TTCTCTTTTATATCAGTCACTTACATGTGTGACCGGTTCCCAATGTACGGCTTTGGGTTCCCAATGTACG
GGTTCCGGTTCCCAATGTACGGCTTTGGGTTCCCAATGTACGTGCTATCCACAGGAAAGAGACCTTTTCG
ACCTTTTTCCCCTGCTAGGGCAATTTGCCCTAGCATCTGCTCCGTACATTAGGAACCGGCGGATGCTTCG
CCCTCGATCAGGTTGCGGTAGCGCATGACTAGGATCGGGCCAGCCTGCCCCGCCTCCTCCTTCAAATCGT
ACTCCGGCAGGTCATTTGACCCGATCAGCTTGCGCACGGTGAAACAGAACTTCTTGAACTCTCCGGCGCT
GCCACTGCGTTCGTAGATCGTCTTGAACAACCATCTGGCTTCTGCCTTGCCTGCGGCGCGGCGTGCCAGG
CGGTAGAGAAAACGGCCGATGCCGGGATCGATCAAAAAGTAATCGGGGTGAACCGTCAGCACGTCCGGGT
TCTTGCCTTCTGTGATCTCGCGGTACATCCAATCAGCTAGCTCGATCTCGATGTACTCCGGCCGCCCGGT
TTCGCTCTTTACGATCTTGTAGCGGCTAATCAAGGCTTCACCCTCGGATACCGTCACCAGGCGGCCGTTC
TTGGCCTTCTTCGTACGCTGCATGGCAACGTGCGTGGTGTTTAACCGAATGCAGGTTTCTACCAGGTCGT
CTTTCTGCTTTCCGCCATCGGCTCGCCGGCAGAACTTGAGTACGTCCGCAACGTGTGGACGGAACACGCG
GCCGGGCTTGTCTCCCTTCCCTTCCCGGTATCGGTTCATGGATTCGGTTAGATGGGAAACCGCCATCAGT
ACCAGGTCGTAATCCCACACACTGGCCATGCCGGCCGGCCCTGCGGAAACCTCTACGTGCCCGTCTGGAA
GCTCGTAGCGGATCACCTCGCCAGCTCGTCGGTCACGCTTCGACAGACGGAAAACGGCCACGTCCATGAT
GCTGCGACTATCGCGGGTGCCCACGTCATAGAGCATCGGAACGAAAAAATCTGGTTGCTCGTCGCCCTTG
GGCGGCTTCCTAATCGACGGCGCACCGGCTGCCGGCGGTTGCCGGGATTCTTTGCGGATTCGATCAGCGG
CCGCTTGCCACGATTCACCGGGGCGTGCTTCTGCCTCGATGCGTTGCCGCTGGGCGGCCTGCGCGGCCTT
CAACTTCTCCACCAGGTCATCACCCAGCGCCGCGCCGATTTGTACCGGGCCGGATGGTTTGCGACCGCTC
ACGCCGATTCCTCGGGCTTGGGGGTTCCAGTGCCATTGCAGGGCCGGCAGACAACCCAGCCGCTTACGCC
TGGCCAACCGCCCGTTCCTCCACACATGGGGCATTCCACGGCGTCGGTGCCTGGTTGTTCTTGATTTTCC
ATGCCGCCTCCTTTAGCCGCTAAAATTCATCTACTCATTTATTCATTTGCTCATTTACTCTGGTAGCTGC
GCGATGTATTCAGATAGCAGCTCGGTAATGGTCTTGCCTTGGCGTACCGCGTACATCTTCAGCTTGGTGT
GATCCTCCGCCGGCAACTGAAAGTTGACCCGCTTCATGGCTGGCGTGTCTGCCAGGCTGGCCAACGTTGC
AGCCTTGCTGCTGCGTGCGCTCGGACGGCCGGCACTTAGCGTGTTTGTGCTTTTGCTCATTTTCTCTTTA
CCTCATTAACTCAAATGAGTTTTGATTTAATTTCAGCGGCCAGCGCCTGGACCTCGCGGGCAGCGTCGCC
CTCGGGTTCTGATTCAAGAACGGTTGTGCCGGCGGCGGCAGTGCCTGGGTAGCTCACGCGCTGCGTGATA
CGGGACTCAAGAATGGGCAGCTCGTACCCGGCCAGCGCCTCGGCAACCTCACCGCCGATGCGCGTGCCTT
TGATCGCCCGCGACACGACAAAGGCCGCTTGTAGCCTTCCATCCGTGACCTCAATGCGCTGCTTAACCAG
CTCCACCAGGTCGGCGGTGGCCCATATGTCGTAAGGGCTTGGCTGCACCGGAATCAGCACGAAGTCGGCT
GCCTTGATCGCGGACACAGCCAAGTCCGCCGCCTGGGGCGCTCCGTCGATCACTACGAAGTCGCGCCGGC
CGATGGCCTTCACGTCGCGGTCAATCGTCGGGCGGTCGATGCCGACAACGGTTAGCGGTTGATCTTCCCG
CACGGCCGCCCAATCGCGGGCACTGCCCTGGGGATCGGAATCGACTAACAGAACATCGGCCCCGGCGAGT
TGCAGGGCGCGGGCTAGATGGGTTGCGATGGTCGTCTTGCCTGACCCGCCTTTCTGGTTAAGTACAGCGA
TAACCTTCATGCGTTCCCCTTGCGTATTTGTTTATTTACTCATCGCATCATATACGCAGCGACCGCATGA
CGCAAGCTGTTTTACTCAAATACACATCACCTTTTTAGACGGCGGCGCTCGGTTTCTTCAGCGGCCAAGC
TGGCCGGCCAGGCCGCCAGCTTGGCATCAGACAAACCGGCCAGGATTTCATGCAGCCGCACGGTTGAGAC
GTGCGCGGGCGGCTCGAACACGTACCCGGCCGCGATCATCTCCGCCTCGATCTCTTCGGTAATGAAAAAC
GGTTCGTCCTGGCCGTCCTGGTGCGGTTTCATGCTTGTTCCTCTTGGCGTTCATTCTCGGCGGCCGCCAG
GGCGTCGGCCTCGGTCAATGCGTCCTCACGGAAGGCACCGCGCCGCCTGGCCTCGGTGGGCGTCACTTCC
TCGCTGCGCTCAAGTGCGCGGTACAGGGTCGAGCGATGCACGCCAAGCAGTGCAGCCGCCTCTTTCACGG
TGCGGCCTTCCTGGTCGATCAGCTCGCGGGCGTGCGCGATCTGTGCCGGGGTGAGGGTAGGGCGGGGGCC
AAACTTCACGCCTCGGGCCTTGGCGGCCTCGCGCCCGCTCCGGGTGCGGTCGATGATTAGGGAACGCTCG
AACTCGGCAATGCCGGCGAACACGGTCAACACCATGCGGCCGGCCGGCGTGGTGGTGTCGGCCCACGGCT
CTGCCAGGCTACGCAGGCCCGCGCCGGCCTCCTGGATGCGCTCGGCAATGTCCAGTAGGTCGCGGGTGCT
GCGGGCCAGGCGGTCTAGCCTGGTCACTGTCACAACGTCGCCAGGGCGTAGGTGGTCAAGCATCCTGGCC
AGCTCCGGGCGGTCGCGCCTGGTGCCGGTGATCTTCTCGGAAAACAGCTTGGTGCAGCCGGCCGCGTGCA
GTTCGGCCCGTTGGTTGGTCAAGTCCTGGTCGTCGGTGCTGACGCGGGCATAGCCCAGCAGGCCAGCGGC
GGCGCTCTTGTTCATGGCGTAATGTCTCCGGTTCTAGTCGCAAGTATTCTACTTTATGCGACTAAAACAC
GCGACAAGAAAACGCCAGGAAAAGGGCAGGGCGGCAGCCTGTCGCGTAACTTAGGACTTGTGCGACATGT
CGTTTTCAGAAGACGGCTGCACTGAACGTCAGAAGCCGACTGCACTATAGCAGCGGAGGGGTTGGATCAA
AGTACTTTGATCCCGAGGGGAACCCTGTGGTTGGCATGCACATACAAATGGACGAACGGATAAACCT
