>Addgene plasmid #68606 | pMpGWB215 | addgene partial sequence | sequence record 128251 | ccdB-Fwd 5'-GCATGATGACCACCGATATG-3'
ATGACATCAAAAACGCCATTAACCTGATGTTCTGGGGAATATAAATGTCAGGCTCCCTTATACACAGCCA
GTCTGCAGGTCGACCATAGTGACTGGATATGTTGTGTTTTACAGTATTATGTAGTCTGTTTTTTATGCAA
AATCTAATTTAATATATTGATATTTATATCATTTTACGTTTCTCGTTCAGCTTTCTTGTACAAAGTGGTT
GATAACAGCATGG
