>Addgene plasmid #68606 | pMpGWB215 | addgene partial sequence | sequence record 130207 | EXFP-R 5'-GTCTTGTAGTTGCCGTCGTC-3'
GTAGCCTTCGGGCATGGCGGACTTGAAGAAGTCGTGCTGCTTCATGTGGTCGGGGTAGCGGGCGAAGCAC
ATCAGGCCGTAGCCGAAGGTGGTCACGAGGGTGGGCCAGGGCACGGGCAGCTTGCCGGTGGTGCAGATGA
ACTTCAGGGTCAGCTTGCCGTAGGTGGCATCGCCCTCGCCCTCGCCGGACACGCTGAACTTGTGGCCGTT
TACGTCGCCGTCCAGCTCGACCAGGATGGGCACCACCCCGGTGAACAGCTCCTCGCCCTTGCTCACCATG
CTGTTATCAACCACTTTGTACAAGAAAGCTGAACGAGAAACGTAAAATGATATAAATATCAATATATTAA
ATTAGATTTTGCATAAAAAACAGACTACATAATACTGTAAAACACAACATATCCAGTCACTATGGTCGAC
CTGCAGACTGGCTGTGTATAAGGGAGCCTGACATTTATATTCCCCAGAACATCAGGTTAATGGCGTTTTT
GATGTCATTTTCGCGGTGGCTGAGATCAGCCACTTCTTCCCCGATAACGGAGACCGGCACACTGGCCATA
TCGGTGGTCATCATGCGCCAGCTTTCATCCCCGATATGCACCACCGGGTAAAGTTCACGGGAGACTTTA
