>Addgene plasmid #68606 | pMpGWB215 | addgene partial sequence | sequence record 131793 | GW-5 5'-AATCTCGCCGGATCCTAACT-3'
GGATATGTTGTGTTTTACAGTATTATGTAGTCTGTTTTTTATGCAAAATCTAATTTAATATATTGATATT
TATATCATTTTACGTTTCTCGTTCAGCTTTTTTGTACAAACTTGTTGATAACTCTAGACCCAAGCTTGGC
ACTGGCCGTCGTTTTACAACGTCGTGACTGGGAAAACCCTGGCGTTACCCAACTTAATCGCCTTGCAGCA
CATCCCCCTTTCGCCAGCTGGCGTAATAGCGAA
